Addgene plasmid #123458: TRBV28
Purpose: construction of TCR
Depositing lab: Catherine Wu. Depositing organization: Dana-Farber Cancer Institute. Publication: A cloning and expression system to probe T-cell receptor specificity and assess functional avidity to neoantigens. Hu Z, Anandappa AJ, Sun J, Kim J, Leet DE, Bozym DJ, Chen C, Williams L, Shukla SA, Zhang W, Tabbaa D, Steelman S, Olive O, Livak KJ, Kishi H, Muraguchi A, Guleria I, Stevens J, Lane WJ, Burkhardt UE, Fritsch EF, Neuberg D, Ott PA, Keskin DB, Hacohen N, Wu CJ. Blood. 2018 Nov 1;132(18):1911-1921. doi: 10.1182/blood-2018-04-843763. Epub 2018 Aug 27. PubMed 30150207.
Backbone
  Vector backbone: pUC57-kanamycin
  Vector type: Bacterial Expression
Growth in bacteria
  Bacterial resistance: Kanamycin, 50 μg/mL
  Growth temperature: 37°C
  Growth strain: DH5alpha
  Copy number: High Copy
Gene/Insert
  Gene/Insert name: TRBV28
  Species: H. sapiens (human)
  Mutation: WT
  Entrez Gene: TRBV28 (a.k.a. TCRBV28S1, TCRBV3S1)
  Cloning method: Unknown
Terms and licenses: Academic/Nonprofit Terms; Industry Terms: Not Available to Industry
Depositor comments: Cloning Method: Golden Gate.
How to cite: TRBV28 was a gift from Catherine Wu (Addgene plasmid # 123458 ; http://n2t.net/addgene:123458 ; RRID:Addgene_123458)
