[The description below was written by a language model from this plasmid's Addgene catalogue record and pLannotate feature annotations shown in this document.]
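Description:
TRBV28 is a small (about 3.4 kb) bacterial cloning plasmid built on the pUC57-kanamycin backbone that serves as a sequence module for assembling human T-cell receptor (TCR) genes. It is propagated in E. coli at high copy number from a ColE1/pUC-type origin and selected through a KanR aminoglycoside phosphotransferase gene. The remaining backbone annotations are typical pUC remnants: a lac promoter with its operator and CAP binding site, fragments of lacZα and lacI, and partial bom and rop sequences. Although the record lists the vector type as bacterial expression, nothing in the feature table suggests that the insert is meant to be expressed in bacteria. No mammalian promoter, tag or reporter is annotated either, so the plasmid appears to act as a storage and donor vector.

The insert is the wild-type human TRBV28 gene segment, which encodes a variable region of the TCR beta chain and is annotated as a fragment of roughly 320 bp. Just downstream on the same strand, the annotation also detects a coding sequence matching TRAC, the constant region of the TCR alpha chain. The catalogue entry does not mention this element, and the record does not explain how the two parts are joined or what lies between them. The depositor notes Golden Gate as the cloning method, and the stated purpose is construction of TCRs. This suggests the plasmid is one member of a library of V-segment modules that are combined by type IIS restriction assembly with other fragments to rebuild full-length receptors. The associated publication describes a system for cloning and expressing TCRs to probe their specificity and functional avidity toward neoantigens. The specific restriction sites and the assembly partners are not given in the record.
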