Features (pLannotate 1.2.2; 11 found; start..end, strand, type, name):
    137..236     +  misc_feature   bom (fragment): basis of mobility region from pBR322
    242..399     -  CDS            lacZα (fragment): LacZα fragment of β-galactosidase; lacZ fragment
    453..776     +  CDS            TRBV28 (fragment): TVB28_HUMAN - Also known as TCRBV3S1 From Homo sapiens (Human).
    839..1246    +  CDS            TRAC: TRAC_HUMAN - Also known as TCRA. Experimental evidence at protein level: Swiss-Prot protein existence level 1. Constant region of T cell receptor (TR) alpha chain (PubMed:24600447). Alpha-beta T cell receptors are antigen specific receptors which are essential to the immune response and are present on the cell surface of T lymphocytes. Recognize peptide-major histocompatibility (MH) (pMH) complexes that are displayed by antigen presenting cells (APC), a prerequisite for efficient T cell adaptive immunity against pathogens (PubMed:25493333). Binding of alpha-beta TR to pMH complex initiates TR-
   1352..1368    -  protein_bind   lac operator: The lac repressor binds to the lac operator to inhibit transcription in E. coli. This inhibition can be relieved by adding lactose or isopropyl-β-D-thiogalactopyranoside (IPTG). lac repressor encoded by lacI
   1376..1406    -  promoter       lac promoter: promoter for the E. coli lac operon
   1421..1442    -  protein_bind   CAP binding site: CAP binding activates transcription in the presence of cAMP. E. coli catabolite activator protein
   1455..1547    -  CDS            lacI (fragment): lac repressor; lacI; The lac repressor binds to the lac operator to inhibit transcription in E. coli. This inhibition can be relieved by adding lactose or isopropyl-β-D-thiogalactopyranoside (IPTG).
   1730..2318    -  rep_origin     ori: high-copy-number ColE1/pMB1/pBR322/pUC origin of replication
   2496..3305    -  CDS            KanR: aminoglycoside phosphotransferase; aph(3')-Ia; confers resistance to kanamycin in bacteria or G418 (Geneticin®) in eukaryotes
   3412..35      +  CDS            rop (fragment) (across the origin): Rop protein, which maintains plasmids at low copy number; rop
>Addgene plasmid #123458 | TRBV28 | addgene full sequence | sequence record 245041 | Addgene NGS Result
TCGCGCGTTTCGGTGATGACGGTGAAAACCTCTGACACATGCAGCTCCCGGAGACGGTCACAGCTTGTCT
GTAAGCGGATGCCGGGAGCAGACAAGCCCGTCAGGGCGCGTCAGCGGGTGTTGGCGGGTGTCGGGGCTGG
CTTAACTATGCGGCATCAGAGCAGATTGTACTGAGAGTGCACCATATGCGGTGTGAAATACCGCACAGAT
GCGTAAGGAGAAAATACCGCATCAGGCGCCATTCGCCATTCAGGCTGCGCAACTGTTGGGAAGGGCGATC
GGTGCGGGCCTCTTCGCTATTACGCCAGCTGGCGAAAGGGGGATGTGCTGCAAGGCGATTAAGTTGGGTA
ACGCCAGGGTTTTCCCAGTCACGACGTTGTAAAACGACGGCCAGAGAATTCGAGCTCGGTACCTCGCGAA
TACATCTAGATGGGGATCCACCGGTCGCCACCATGGGAATCAGGCTCCTCTGTCGTGTGGCCTTTTGTTT
CCTGGCTGTAGGCCTCGTAGATGTGAAAGTAACCCAGAGCTCGAGATATCTAGTCAAAAGGACGGGAGAG
AAAGTTTTTCTGGAATGTGTCCAGGATATGGACCATGAAAATATGTTCTGGTATCGACAAGACCCAGGTC
TGGGGCTACGGCTGATCTATTTCTCATATGATGTTAAAATGAAAGAAAAAGGAGATATTCCTGAGGGGTA
CAGTGTCTCTAGAGAGAAGAAGGAGCGCTTCTCCCTGATTCTGGAGTCCGCCAGCACCAACCAGACATCT
ATGTACGAGACCTAAGGTGGTGGTGGTTCTGGTTCTGGTTCTGGTGGTGGTTCTGGTGGTGGTCTCTTGA
CCCTGCCGTGTACCAGCTGAGAGACTCTAAATCCAGTGACAAGTCTGTCTGCCTATTCACCGATTTTGAT
TCTCAAACAAATGTGTCACAAAGTAAGGATTCTGATGTGTATATCACAGACAAAACTGTGCTAGACATGA
GGTCTATGGACTTCAAGAGCAACAGTGCTGTGGCCTGGAGCAACAAATCTGACTTTGCATGTGCAAACGC
CTTCAACAACAGCATTATTCCAGAAGACACCTTCTTCCCCAGCCCAGAAAGTTCCTGTGATGTCAAGCTG
GTCGAGAAAAGCTTTGAAACAGATACGAACCTAAACTTTCAAAACCTGTCAGTGATTGGGTTCCGAATCC
TCCTCCTGAAAGTGGCCGGGTTTAATCTGCTCATGACGCTGCGGCTGTGGTCCAGCTAAAGCGGCCGCGT
CGACAATCAAATCGGATCCCGGGCCCGTCGACTGCAGAGGCCTGCATGCAAGCTTGGTGTAATCATGGTC
ATAGCTGTTTCCTGTGTGAAATTGTTATCCGCTCACAATTCCACACAACATACGAGCCGGAAGCATAAAG
TGTAAAGCCTGGGGTGCCTAATGAGTGAGCTAACTCACATTAATTGCGTTGCGCTCACTGCCCGCTTTCC
AGTCGGGAAACCTGTCGTGCCAGCTGCATTAATGAATCGGCCAACGCGCGGGGAGAGGCGGTTTGCGTAT
TGGGCGCTCTTCCGCTTCCTCGCTCACTGACTCGCTGCGCTCGGTCGTTCGGCTGCGGCGAGCGGTATCA
GCTCACTCAAAGGCGGTAATACGGTTATCCACAGAATCAGGGGATAACGCAGGAAAGAACATGTGAGCAA
AAGGCCAGCAAAAGGCCAGGAACCGTAAAAAGGCCGCGTTGCTGGCGTTTTTCCATAGGCTCCGCCCCCC
TGACGAGCATCACAAAAATCGACGCTCAAGTCAGAGGTGGCGAAACCCGACAGGACTATAAAGATACCAG
GCGTTTCCCCCTGGAAGCTCCCTCGTGCGCTCTCCTGTTCCGACCCTGCCGCTTACCGGATACCTGTCCG
CCTTTCTCCCTTCGGGAAGCGTGGCGCTTTCTCATAGCTCACGCTGTAGGTATCTCAGTTCGGTGTAGGT
CGTTCGCTCCAAGCTGGGCTGTGTGCACGAACCCCCCGTTCAGCCCGACCGCTGCGCCTTATCCGGTAAC
TATCGTCTTGAGTCCAACCCGGTAAGACACGACTTATCGCCACTGGCAGCAGCCACTGGTAACAGGATTA
GCAGAGCGAGGTATGTAGGCGGTGCTACAGAGTTCTTGAAGTGGTGGCCTAACTACGGCTACACTAGAAG
AACAGTATTTGGTATCTGCGCTCTGCTGAAGCCAGTTACCTTCGGAAAAAGAGTTGGTAGCTCTTGATCC
GGCAAACAAACCACCGCTGGTAGCGGTGGTTTTTTTGTTTGCAAGCAGCAGATTACGCGCAGAAAAAAAG
GATCTCAAGAAGATCCTTTGATCTTTTCTACGGGGTCTGACGCTCAGTGGAACGAAAACTCACGTTAAGG
GATTTTGGTCATGAGATTATCAAAAAGGATCTTCACCTAGATCCTTTTAAATTAAAAATGAAGTTTTAAA
TCAAGCCCAATCTGAATAATGTTACAACCAATTAACCAATTCTGATTAGAAAAACTCATCGAGCATCAAA
TGAAACTGCAATTTATTCATATCAGGATTATCAATACCATATTTTTGAAAAAGCCGTTTCTGTAATGAAG
GAGAAAACTCACCGAGGCAGTTCCATAGGATGGCAAGATCCTGGTATCGGTCTGCGATTCCGACTCGTCC
AACATCAATACAACCTATTAATTTCCCCTCGTCAAAAATAAGGTTATCAAGTGAGAAATCACCATGAGTG
ACGACTGAATCCGGTGAGAATGGCAAAAGTTTATGCATTTCTTTCCAGACTTGTTCAACAGGCCAGCCAT
TACGCTCGTCATCAAAATCACTCGCATCAACCAAACCGTTATTCATTCGTGATTGCGCCTGAGCGAGACG
AAATACGCGATCGCTGTTAAAAGGACAATTACAAACAGGAATCGAATGCAACCGGCGCAGGAACACTGCC
AGCGCATCAACAATATTTTCACCTGAATCAGGATATTCTTCTAATACCTGGAATGCTGTTTTTCCGGGGA
TCGCAGTGGTGAGTAACCATGCATCATCAGGAGTACGGATAAAATGCTTGATGGTCGGAAGAGGCATAAA
TTCCGTCAGCCAGTTTAGTCTGACCATCTCATCTGTAACATCATTGGCAACGCTACCTTTGCCATGTTTC
AGAAACAACTCTGGCGCATCGGGCTTCCCATACAAGCGATAGATTGTCGCACCTGATTGCCCGACATTAT
CGCGAGCCCATTTATACCCATATAAATCAGCATCCATGTTGGAATTTAATCGCGGCCTCGACGTTTCCCG
TTGAATATGGCTCATAACACCCCTTGTATTACTGTTTATGTAAGCAGACAGTTTTATTGTTCATGATGAT
ATATTTTTATCTTGTGCAATGTAACATCAGAGATTTTGAGACACGGGCCAGAGCTGCA
